Addgene plasmid #188010: GBH-R-insGFP.1
Purpose: Cloning vector for conditional, intronic, targeted integration of a genebreak cassette optimized for zebrafish
Depositing lab: Karl Clark. Depositing organization: Mayo Foundation for Medical Education and Research.
Backbone
  Vector backbone: pKTol2-SE
  Backbone manufacturer: K.Clark
  Backbone size w/o insert (bp): 7200
  Vector type: Targetable insertional mutagen and reporter system
Growth in bacteria
  Bacterial resistance: Kanamycin, 50 μg/mL
  Growth temperature: 37°C
  Growth strain: DH5alpha
  Copy number: High Copy
Gene/Insert
  Gene/Insert name: Targeted mRFP protein trap; secondary marker insulin GFP
  Species: D. rerio (zebrafish)
  Promoter: Endogenuous Promoter; insulin promotor
  Cloning method: Restriction Enzyme; 5′ cloning site BfuaI (unknown if destroyed); 3′ cloning site BspQI (unknown if destroyed)
  Sequencing primers: 5′ SEQ-pk-F1: TGTATTACTGTTTATGTAAGCAGACA; 3′ SEQ-pk-R1: AGCGAGTCAGTGAGCGA
Terms and licenses: Academic/Nonprofit Terms; Industry Terms: Not Available to Industry
Depositor comments: This plasmid is designed to have homology domains cloned into the 5' end and 3' end. Bfuai is used to clone in the 5' homology domain, while BspQi is used to clone in the 3' homology domain.
How to cite: GBH-R-insGFP.1 was a gift from Karl Clark (Addgene plasmid # 188010 ; http://n2t.net/addgene:188010 ; RRID:Addgene_188010)
