[The description below was written by a language model from this plasmid's Addgene catalogue record and pLannotate feature annotations shown in this document.]
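Description:
GBH-R-insGFP.1 is a 7.2 kb cloning vector built on the pKTol2-SE backbone and intended for conditional, targeted integration of a gene-break (insertional mutagen and reporter) cassette into introns of zebrafish genes. It is propagated in E. coli as a high-copy plasmid through a ColE1/pUC-type origin and selected with kanamycin (KanR, aph(3')-Ia). Remnants of a pBluescript-style region (lac promoter and operator, a lacZα fragment, T3 and T7 promoters, part of an MCS) lie upstream of the cassette.

The payload has two parts. The first is an mRFP1 protein trap with no promoter of its own. According to the record it is driven by the endogenous promoter of the targeted locus, so red fluorescence should report expression of the trapped gene while the cassette disrupts the normal transcript. The second is a secondary marker, annotated as TagGFP2 followed by a bGH polyadenylation signal and listed as driven by an insulin promoter. The promoter itself is not annotated in the feature table, but presumably occupies the unannotated stretch upstream of the GFP. This marker provides a tissue-restricted green signal for identifying carriers independently of the trapped gene's expression. Two reverse-strand SV40 poly(A) signals follow. Two loxP sites in the same orientation flank the whole mRFP–GFP region, which is consistent with the "conditional" design: Cre recombination would excise the cassette and revert the mutagenic insertion. A minimal φC31 attB site sits just outside the second loxP.

The plasmid is an empty targeting vector. The user adds locus-specific homology domains, cloning the 5′ domain with BfuAI and the 3′ domain with BspQI. The record does not describe splice acceptor or other trap elements in detail. Several short hits, such as the LEU2 and SV40 promoter fragments, are probably incidental matches.
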