Features (pLannotate 1.2.2; 23 found; start..end, strand, type, name):
    457..475     -  promoter       T7 Φ3.8 promoter (fragment): weak promoter for bacteriophage T7 RNA polymerase
    532..553     +  protein_bind   CAP binding site: CAP binding activates transcription in the presence of cAMP. E. coli catabolite activator protein
    568..598     +  promoter       lac promoter: promoter for the E. coli lac operon
    606..622     +  protein_bind   lac operator: The lac repressor binds to the lac operator to inhibit transcription in E. coli. This inhibition can be relieved by adding lactose or isopropyl-β-D-thiogalactopyranoside (IPTG). lac repressor encoded by lacI
    667..685     +  promoter       T3 promoter: promoter for bacteriophage T3 RNA polymerase
    701..724     +  misc_feature   MCS (fragment): pBluescript multiple cloning site
    733..751     -  promoter       T7 promoter: promoter for bacteriophage T7 RNA polymerase
    759..914     +  CDS            lacZα (fragment): LacZα fragment of β-galactosidase; lacZ fragment
    989..1022    +  protein_bind   loxP: Cre-mediated recombination occurs in the 8-bp core sequence (GCATACAT). Cre recombinase
   1200..1874    +  CDS            mRFP1: monomeric derivative of DsRed (Campbell et al., 2002) mammalian codon-optimized
   2535..2551    +  promoter       LEU2 promoter (fragment): S. cerevisiae LEU2
   3733..4446    +  CDS            TagGFP2: TagGFP2 is a basic (constitutively fluorescent) green fluorescent protein published in 2008, derived from Aequorea macrodactyla. It is reported to be a very rapidly-maturing monomer with low acid sensitivity.
   4455..4679    +  polyA_signal   bGH poly(A) signal: bovine growth hormone polyadenylation signal
   4683..4700    +  promoter       SV40 promoter (fragment): SV40 enhancer and early promoter
   4749..4830    -  polyA_signal   SV40 poly(A) signal: SV40 polyadenylation signal
   4853..4920    -  CDS            large T antigen (fragment): large T antigen from SV40 (simian virus 40)
   4954..5035    -  polyA_signal   SV40 poly(A) signal: SV40 polyadenylation signal
   5058..5125    -  CDS            large T antigen (fragment): large T antigen from SV40 (simian virus 40)
   5184..5217    +  protein_bind   loxP: Cre-mediated recombination occurs in the 8-bp core sequence (GCATACAT). Cre recombinase
   5259..5292    -  protein_bind   attB: minimal attB site for the φC31 integrase (Groth et al., 2000) phage φC31 integrase
   5472..5490    +  promoter       T7 promoter: promoter for bacteriophage T7 RNA polymerase
   5777..6586    +  CDS            KanR: aminoglycoside phosphotransferase; aph(3')-Ia; confers resistance to kanamycin in bacteria or G418 (Geneticin®) in eukaryotes
   6729..70      +  rep_origin     ori (across the origin): high-copy-number ColE1/pMB1/pBR322/pUC origin of replication
>Addgene plasmid #188010 | GBH-R-insGFP.1 | addgene full sequence | sequence record 381122 | Addgene NGS Result
CGGGTTTCGCCACCTCTGACTTGAGCGTCGATTTTTGTGATGCTCGTCAGGGGGGCGGAGCCTATGGAAA
AACGCCAGCAACGCGGCCTTTTTACGGTTCCTGGCCTTTTGCTGGCCTTTTGCTCACATGTTCTTTCCTG
CGTTATCCCCTGATTCTGTGGATAACCGTATTACCGCCTTTGAGTGAGCTGATACCGCTCGCCGCAGCCG
AACGACCGAGCGCAGCGAGTCAGTGAGCGAGGAAGCGGAACAGATTTAAATGGTACCGAGCAGAGGTGTA
AAAAGTACTCAAAAATTTTACTCAAGTGAAAGTACAAGTACTTAGGGAAAATTTTACTCAATTAAAAGTA
AAAGTATCTGGCTAGAATCTTACTTGAGTAAAAGTAAAAAAGTACTCCATTAAAATTGTACTTGAGTATT
AAGGAAGTAAAAGTAAAAGCAAGAAAGAAAACTAGAGTGGTCTCCCTTTAGTGAGGGTCAATTGATGGGA
GGCGTTCGGGCCACAGCGGACACGCAGGTGCGCAACGCAATTAATGTGAGTTAGCTCACTCATTAGGCAC
CCCAGGCTTTACACTTTATGCTTCCGGCTCGTATGTTGTGTGGAATTGTGAGCGGATAACAATTTCACAC
AGGAAACAGCTATGACCATGATTACGCCAAGCGCGCAATTAACCCTCACTAAAGGGAACAAAAGCTGGAG
GACCTCGAGGGGGGGCCCGGTACCCAATTCGCCCTATAGTGAGTCGTATTACGCGCGCTCACTGGCCGTC
GTTTTACAACGTCGTGACTGGGAAAACCCTGGCGTTACCCAACTTAATCGCCTTGCAGCACATCCCCCTT
TCGCCAGCTGGCGTAATAGCGAAGAGGCCCGCACCGATCGCCCTTCCCAACAGTTGCGCAGCCTGAATGG
CGAATGGACCTGCCACACTTCCTTGCTAGACAATGGGCCCATAACTTTAAATAATGCCAATTATTTAAAG
TTACTATCATAACTTCGTATAGCATACATTATACGAAGTTATACCTAGGCTTACCACCCACTAGCGGTCA
GACTGCAGATTGCAGCACGAAACAGGAAGCTGACTCCACATGGTCACATGCTCACTGAAGTGTTGACTTC
CCTGACAGCTGTGCACTTTCTAAACCGGTTTTCTCATTCATTTACAGTTCAGCCGGAATTCACCCGGGTA
CCGGAAGGTGCCTCCTCCGAGGACGTCATCAAGGAGTTCATGCGCTTCAAGGTGCGCATGGAGGGCTCCG
TGAACGGCCACGAGTTCGAGATCGAGGGCGAGGGCGAGGGCCGCCCCTACGAGGGCACCCAGACCGCCAA
GCTGAAGGTGACCAAGGGCGGCCCCCTGCCCTTCGCCTGGGACATCCTGTCCCCTCAGTTCCAGTACGGC
TCCAAGGCCTACGTGAAGCACCCCGCCGACATCCCCGACTACTTGAAGCTGTCCTTCCCCGAGGGCTTCA
AGTGGGAGCGCGTGATGAACTTCGAGGACGGCGGCGTGGTGACCGTGACCCAGGACTCCTCCCTGCAGGA
CGGCGAGTTCATCTACAAGGTGAAGCTGCGCGGCACCAACTTCCCCTCCGACGGCCCCGTAATGCAGAAG
AAGACCATGGGCTGGGAGGCCTCCACCGAGCGGATGTACCCCGAGGACGGCGCCCTGAAGGGCGAGATCA
AGATGAGGCTGAAGCTGAAGGACGGCGGCCACTACGACGCCGAGGTCAAGACCACCTACATGGCCAAGAA
GCCCGTGCAGCTGCCCGGCGCCTACAAGACCGACATCAAGCTGGACATCACCTCCCACAACGAGGACTAC
ACCATCGTGGAACAGTACGAGCGCGCCGAGGGCCGCCACTCCACCGGAGCCTAAGACTAGTAATTAAGTC
TCAGCCACCGTTAACTGAACATGTCAAAACCTGTGGAGACTGTTGAGATTTGATGTTCTGAAAAGATAAA
GCCTATAAATAAAATGTTGCCCAAATTTCCTGCCTGATGTTTTTCTTTGTCTTTGCTACATGGCTTTGCT
GCTCGGATCGGCTCACTCTGTGTATGCCACGTTCACTTTGTACTCTCCTTCTCACGGTAGGTTTATTATT
TTTAGATGTGCAGTTAGTTTCTGTGAAATAACACACCACACACTGATATTGTCTGTGCATTGACTTGGTG
AGTGCACATTGTTTTTGATCTTGACATATTTATATTTGATTGATCAGGTGAACTGTGTGAATCTAAAGTG
CTCCATACAGATGTTCTGCATTGAAAATATTCTCATTTTATTAGTGGAAGTGAGTGTATGCCACATCCAA
TCAATTTCAGCAAACACCCCAGTATGATTTAATGCAAAAAAATGAAGGTATCAAACACGCATTACTACTT
TGCAGTTAAATATTTAACATTTATTCCAACACGAAAAAAAGCAGTAAATAACACTTTGACAAACACGTCA
GGACATCTTATTTTTGTCACCCTCACAGGCAATTTAGTATAATATATTATATATATATATATATCATATA
ATAATATTCAGTATAATATATATATATATATCATATTATAATATTCAGTATAATATAAAACACAAACACA
TATATGTATAATATAATATAACATTTTTATTTATTGAGATGCCTCTATGGACCGTGTTATAAGAAGTAAA
GATCAGGAGAAGTAAACATGAAGTGTAATTATGAATACTGATGTTAAATTAAGCTATGATGAGTTTTCAC
TGTTAATTTACCATCTCAATTAAATGTTGATGCCTCCATGACCAAGTTAAGCAGATGAGACTGAGGACAA
CTGTAGAAGACAAGATGTTCACTTTGCTGAATATAGCTGGCTTGACAGTTATCTATGACTCTATAAATAT
ATATATATTTTTTTTTTTATAAAATGATTTATTTATAACTATATATCCATTTCTCAGACAGGTGCTTCAT
ATCCCTCACTCCCGTAGCTGTCCATGCTGGATCTGTCCCCGTTGTTTTTAAAAAGCTAAATAAGTTATTA
ACATGACTGCATCCAGCGAGCCAAACCTGTCTGGTGTACAGCTACCAGAGAAGCCATATGGGCGCACAAA
ATGATCTAATAGTATACTATAAAATCTTTCAAAATCCAGGCCACTACCCTATGACTAAAACCACACATAT
TAGGTTTTAAAAAAAAGTCACAATGAAGACGTCACAAACGTTCCTGAAGACTAATGACTCGTCTAACCCC
ATCTTACCTTCTGCTGTTTCACTCAAAGAAAAGCCACCAGCTGTCTCTGTGATCTGCTCATTCTGTGTAA
ACTTGTGTTCTCAACAATTAACAATTAACCAAAAGCCTCTGGAGCTGCGTGAGCATCACGATGTGTTTGT
CTTCTGTGAGCGTGGCAGTGTCCACGAAGTCAATGTGAATTGGTTGGCCAAACACAGCTAATGTGGCATG
TGTGATTGGACAGCCACTTAAAAGTGTTAAAGTGTGTTTACGCACAGGATTGGTTTTCCGCTGAATCAGG
CAAAACCAGCAGAACCGATCTAAACTCGAGTATAAAAGTGAGTAGGAGATGCTATTCGTCCCAAAACATC
TCCACCACCATATCCACCATTCCTCGCCTCTGCTTCGAGAACAGGTGAGTGTCGAGCGGGATGGTAAATC
TACAGAGAATGCGGAGTGTAGCTTGTGTACATGTTTTTGATTAACAGAGATTGTATGTGTGTGTTTGTGT
CAGTGTGGAATTCCTCGAGACCATGAGCGGAGGTGAGGAGCTGTTCGCCGGCATCGTGCCCGTGCTGATC
GAGCTGGACGGCGACGTGCACGGCCACAAGTTCAGCGTGCGCGGCGAGGGCGAGGGCGACGCCGACTACG
GCAAGCTGGAGATCAAGTTCATCTGCACCACCGGCAAGCTGCCCGTGCCCTGGCCCACCCTGGTGACCAC
CCTCTGCTACGGCATCCAGTGCTTCGCCCGCTACCCCGAGCACATGAAGATGAACGACTTCTTCAAGAGC
GCCATGCCCGAGGGCTACATCCAGGAGCGCACCATCCAGTTCCAGGACGACGGCAAGTACAAGACCCGCG
GCGAGGTGAAGTTCGAGGGCGACACCCTGGTGAACCGCATCGAGCTGAAGGGCAAGGACTTCAAGGAGGA
CGGCAACATCCTGGGCCACAAGCTGGAGTACAGCTTCAACAGCCACAACGTGTACATCCGCCCCGACAAG
GCCAACAACGGCCTGGAGGCTAACTTCAAGACCCGCCACAACATCGAGGGCGGCGGCGTGCAGCTGGCCG
ACCACTACCAGACCAACGTGCCCCTGGGCGACGGCCCCGTGCTGATCCCCATCAACCACTACCTGAGCAC
TCAGACCAAGATCAGCAAGGACCGCAACGAGGCCCGCGACCACATGGTGCTCCTGGAGTCCTTCAGCGCC
TGCTGCCACACCCACGGCATGGACGAGCTGTATAGGTAATAGATCTGTGCCTTCTAGTTGCCAGCCATCT
GTTGTTTGCCCCTCCCCCGTGCCTTCCTTGACCCTGGAAGGTGCCACTCCCACTGTCCTTTCCTAATAAA
ATGAGGAAATTGCATCGCATTGTCTGAGTAGGTGTCATTCTATTCTGGGGGGTGGGGTGGGGCAGGACAG
CAAGGGGGAGGATTGGGAAGACAATAGCAGGCATGCTGGGGATGCGGTGGGCTCTATGGCTTCTGAGGCG
GAAAGAACCAAAGGGCGAATTAATTCATTGATGAGTTTGGACAAACCACAACTAGAATGCAGTGAAAAAA
ATGCTTTATTTGTGAAATTTGTGATGCTATTGCTTTATTTGTAACCATTATAAGCTGCAATAAACAAGTT
AACAACAACAATTGCATTCATTTTATGTTTCAGGTTCAGGGGGAGGTGTGGGAGGTTTTTTAAAGCAAGT
AAAACCTCTACAAATGTGGTCATTGATGAGTTTGGACAAACCACAACTAGAATGCAGTGAAAAAAATGCT
TTATTTGTGAAATTTGTGATGCTATTGCTTTATTTGTAACCATTATAAGCTGCAATAAACAAGTTAACAA
CAACAATTGCATTCATTTTATGTTTCAGGTTCAGGGGGAGGTGTGGGAGGTTTTTTAAAGCAAGTAAAAC
CTCTACAAATGTGGTCATTCAGATCAATTAACCCTCACCCGGGCTAGCGATGCATGGGAGCTCAAGACGT
CTGATAACTTCGTATAGCATACATTATACGAAGTTATCTACCTAACTTTAAATAATGCCAATTATTTAAA
GTTACTTCCGCGCCCGGGGAGCCCAAGGGCACGCCCTGGCACCTGACGTACGTTGTCTAGCAAGGAAGTG
AAGAGCTATCCGGATATATATGTATGTTATCATAACTGTACTGGCTATGTCAGGTGGTAATGACTGTAAC
GTTACGTTACTCGTTGTAGGCACGACATTGAATATGCTCTTCTCCGCTGTGGCCCGAACGCCTCCCGCTA
GCGATGGGATCTAATACGACTCACTATAGGGAGACCAAGGGAAAATAGAATGAAGTGATCTCCAAAAAAT
AAGTACTTTTTGACTGTAAATAAAATTGTAAGGAGTAAAAAGTACTTTTTTTTCTAAAAAAATGTAATTA
AGTAAAAGTAAAAGTATTGATTTTTAATTGTACTCAAGTAAAGTAAAAATCCCCAAAAATAATACTTAAG
TACAGTAATCAAGTAAAATTACTCAAGTACTTTACACCTCTGGGATCCAGCTGCATCATGAACAATAAAA
CTGTCTGCTTACATAAACAGTAATACAAGGGGTGTTATGAGCCATATTCAACGGGAAACGTCGAGGCCGC
GATTAAATTCCAACATGGATGCTGATTTATATGGGTATAAATGGGCTCGCGATAATGTCGGGCAATCAGG
TGCGACAATCTATCGCTTGTATGGGAAGCCCGATGCGCCAGAGTTGTTTCTGAAACATGGCAAAGGTAGC
GTTGCCAATGATGTTACAGATGAGATGGTCAGACTAAACTGGCTGACGGAATTTATGCCTCTTCCGACCA
TCAAGCATTTTATCCGTACTCCTGATGATGCATGGTTACTCACCACTGCGATCCCCGGAAAAACAGCATT
CCAGGTATTAGAAGAATATCCTGATTCAGGTGAAAATATTGTTGATGCGCTGGCAGTGTTCCTGCGCCGG
TTGCATTCGATTCCTGTTTGTAATTGTCCTTTTAACAGCGATCGCGTATTTCGTCTCGCTCAGGCGCAAT
CACGAATGAATAACGGTTTGGTTGATGCGAGTGATTTTGATGACGAGCGTAATGGCTGGCCTGTTGAACA
AGTCTGGAAAGAAATGCATAAACTTTTGCCATTCTCACCGGATTCAGTCGTCACTCATGGTGATTTCTCA
CTTGATAACCTTATTTTTGACGAGGGGAAATTAATAGGTTGTATTGATGTTGGACGAGTCGGAATCGCAG
ACCGATACCAGGATCTTGCCATCCTATGGAACTGCCTCGGTGAGTTTTCTCCTTCATTACAGAAACGGCT
TTTTCAAAAATATGGTATTGATAATCCTGATATGAATAAATTGCAGTTTCATTTGATGCTCGATGAGTTT
TTCTAATCAGAATTGGTTAATTGGTTGTAACACTGGCAAAAAGGATCTAGGTGAAGATCCTTTTTGATAA
TCTCATGACCAAAATCCCTTAACGTGAGTTTTCGTTCCACTGAGCGTCAGACCCCGTAGAAAAGATCAAA
GGATCTTCTTGAGATCCTTTTTTTCTGCGCGTAATCTGCTGCTTGCAAACAAAAAAACCACCGCTACCAG
CGGTGGTTTGTTTGCCGGATCAAGAGCTACCAACTCTTTTTCCGAAGGTAACTGGCTTCAGCAGAGCGCA
GATACCAAATACTGTTCTTCTAGTGTAGCCGTAGTTAGGCCACCACTTCAAGAACTCTGTAGCACCGCCT
ACATACCTCGCTCTGCTAATCCTGTTACCAGTGGCTGCTGCCAGTGGCGATAAGTCGTGTCTTACCGGGT
TGGACTCAAGACGATAGTTACCGGATAAGGCGCAGCGGTCGGGCTGAACGGGGGGTTCGTGCACACAGCC
CAGCTTGGAGCGAACGACCTACACCGAACTGAGATACCTACAGCGTGAGCTATGAGAAAGCGCCACGGTT
CCCGAAGGGAGAAAGGCGGACAGGTATCCGGTAAGCGGCAGGGTCGGAACAGGAGAGCGCACGAGGGAGC
TTCCAGGGGGAAACGCCTGGTATCTTTATAGTCCTGT
